Addgene plasmid #120695: Smp_181070-Cd4-bio-His
Purpose: Expression of recombinant S. mansoni protein
Depositing lab: Gavin Wright. Depositing organization: Wellcome Sanger Institute. Publication: A library of cell-surface and secreted proteins from Schistosoma mansoni identifies early serological markers of infection. Cécile Crosnier, Anna V. Protasio, Gabriel Rinaldi, Shona Wilson, Matthew Berriman, Gavin J. Wright. bioRXiv 10.1101/593616.
Backbone
  Vector backbone: pTT3
  Backbone manufacturer: Yves Durocher, NRC
  Backbone size w/o insert (bp): 6686
  Vector type: Mammalian Expression
Growth in bacteria
  Bacterial resistance: Ampicillin, 100 μg/mL
  Growth temperature: 37°C
  Growth strain: DH5alpha
  Copy number: High Copy
Gene/Insert
  Gene/Insert name: Smp_181070
  Species: Schistosoma mansoni
  Insert size (bp): 271
  Entrez Gene: Smp_181070 (a.k.a. Smp_181070)
  Promoter: CMV
  Tag / fusion protein: ratCd4(d3+4)-bio-6His (C terminal on backbone)
  Cloning method: Restriction Enzyme; 5′ cloning site NotI (not destroyed); 3′ cloning site AscI (not destroyed)
Terms and licenses: Academic/Nonprofit Terms; Industry Terms: Not Available to Industry
How to cite: Smp_181070-Cd4-bio-His was a gift from Gavin Wright (Addgene plasmid # 120695 ; http://n2t.net/addgene:120695 ; RRID:Addgene_120695)
