[The description below was written by a language model from this plasmid's Addgene catalogue record and pLannotate feature annotations shown in this document.]
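Description:
Smp_181070-Cd4-bio-His is a mammalian expression plasmid built on the pTT3 backbone for producing a recombinant, secreted form of the Schistosoma mansoni protein Smp_181070. It is propagated in E. coli as a high-copy plasmid through a ColE1/pUC-type origin and selected with ampicillin via the β-lactamase gene. The backbone also carries a fragment of the Epstein-Barr virus oriP, which supports episomal maintenance and enhanced transient expression in cells that supply EBNA1. Residual lac regulatory elements and small lacI, tet promoter and bla fragments are annotated near the bacterial origin and appear to be backbone remnants rather than functional parts of the expression unit.

The expression cassette is driven by the human CMV immediate early enhancer and promoter, followed by adenovirus-derived leader and splice sequences and a chimeric intron fragment, elements that generally improve transcript processing and translation. The short preterminal protein hit on the opposite strand probably reflects this adenoviral leader region rather than an intended coding sequence. A fragment matching the mouse immunoglobulin heavy chain signal sequence lies at the start of the open reading frame to direct secretion. The 271 bp Smp_181070 insert, cloned between retained NotI and AscI sites, is not itself annotated in the feature table but would lie between the signal sequence and the Cd4 segment. It is fused at its C terminus to rat Cd4 domains 3 and 4, then a biotinylation tag and a 6xHis tag according to the catalogue entry, with a rabbit β-globin polyadenylation signal terminating the transcript. The tags allow purification and oriented capture of the protein, and the construct belongs to a library of S. mansoni cell-surface and secreted proteins used to identify early serological markers of infection.
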