Features (pLannotate 1.2.2; 18 found; start..end, strand, type, name):
      7..386     +  enhancer       CMV enhancer: human cytomegalovirus immediate early enhancer
    388..587     +  promoter       CMV promoter: human cytomegalovirus (CMV) immediate early promoter
    655..693     +  misc_feature   Ad SA (fragment): adenovirus major late transcript splice acceptor (Friedrich and Soriano, 1991)
    726..935     -  CDS            PTP (fragment): TERM_ADE02 - Experimental evidence at protein level: Swiss-Prot protein existence level 1. Protein covalently bound to the viral DNA that acts as a primer for viral genomic replication by DNA strand displacement. Assembles on the viral origin of replication in an initiation complex with viral polymerase, DBP, host NFIA and host POU2F1/OCT1. During initiation, the polymerase covalently couples the first dCTP with Ser- 580 of pTP. The terminal protein stimulates the template activity over 20 fold compared to protein-free templates. Neo-synthesized viral genomes are linked to two preterminal prot
    966..1055    +  intron         chimeric intron (fragment): chimera between introns from adenovirus and immunoglobulin heavy chain genes
   1074..1120    +  CDS            IgH signal sequence (fragment): signal sequence from the mouse immunoglobulin heavy chain variable region
   1470..2030    +  CDS            Cd4 (fragment): CD4_RAT - Experimental evidence at protein level: Swiss-Prot protein existence level 1. Integral membrane glycoprotein that plays an essential role in the immune response and serves multiple functions in responses against both external and internal offenses. In T-cells, functions primarily as a coreceptor for MHC class II molecule:peptide complex. The antigens presented by class II peptides are derived from extracellular proteins while class I peptides are derived from cytosolic proteins. Interacts simultaneously with the T-cell receptor (TCR) and the MHC class II presented by antigen presenti
   2190..2245    +  polyA_signal   β-globin poly(A) signal: rabbit β-globin polyadenylation signal (Gil and Proudfoot, 1987)
   2759..4440    -  rep_origin     oriP (fragment): Epstein-Barr virus oriP replication origin (Yates et al., 2000)
   4567..4671    +  promoter       AmpR promoter: bla
   4672..5532    +  CDS            AmpR: β-lactamase; bla; confers resistance to ampicillin, carbenicillin, and related antibiotics
   5703..6291    +  rep_origin     ori: high-copy-number ColE1/pMB1/pBR322/pUC origin of replication
   6474..6566    +  CDS            lacI (fragment): lac repressor; lacI; The lac repressor binds to the lac operator to inhibit transcription in E. coli. This inhibition can be relieved by adding lactose or isopropyl-β-D-thiogalactopyranoside (IPTG).
   6579..6600    +  protein_bind   CAP binding site: CAP binding activates transcription in the presence of cAMP. E. coli catabolite activator protein
   6615..6645    +  promoter       lac promoter: promoter for the E. coli lac operon
   6653..6669    +  protein_bind   lac operator: The lac repressor binds to the lac operator to inhibit transcription in E. coli. This inhibition can be relieved by adding lactose or isopropyl-β-D-thiogalactopyranoside (IPTG). lac repressor encoded by lacI
   6739..6755    +  promoter       tet promoter (fragment): E. coli promoter for tetracycline efflux protein gene
   6765..6790    -  CDS            bla(M) (fragment): β-lactamase lacking the signal sequence; bla(M); allows cytosolic expression of β-lactamase
>Addgene plasmid #120695 | Smp_181070-Cd4-bio-His | addgene full sequence | sequence record 234787 | Addgene NGS Result
CATGTTGACATTGATTATTGACTAGTTATTAATAGTAATCAATTACGGGGTCATTAGTTCATAGCCCATA
TATGGAGTTCCGCGTTACATAACTTACGGTAAATGGCCCGCCTGGCTGACCGCCCAACGACCCCCGCCCA
TTGACGTCAATAATGACGTATGTTCCCATAGTAACGCCAATAGGGACTTTCCATTGACGTCAATGGGTGG
AGTATTTACGGTAAACTGCCCACTTGGCAGTACATCAAGTGTATCATATGCCAAGTCCGCCCCCTATTGA
CGTCAATGACGGTAAATGGCCCGCCTGGCATTATGCCCAGTACATGACCTTACGGGACTTTCCTACTTGG
CAGTACATCTACGTATTAGTCATCGCTATTACCATGGTGATGCGGTTTTGGCAGTACACCAATGGGCGTG
GATAGCGGTTTGACTCACGGGGATTTCCAAGTCTCCACCCCATTGACGTCAATGGGAGTTTGTTTTGGCA
CCAAAATCAACGGGACTTTCCAAAATGTCGTAATAACCCCGCCCCGTTGACGCAAATGGGCGGTAGGCGT
GTACGGTGGGAGGTCTATATAAGCAGAGCTCGTTTAGTGAACCGTCAGATCCTCACTCTCTTCCGCATCG
CTGTCTGCGAGGGCCAGCTGTTGGGCTCGCGGTTGAGGACAAACTCTTCGCGGTCTTTCCAGTACTCTTG
GATCGGAAACCCGTCGGCCTCCGAACGGTACTCCGCCACCGAGGGACCTGAGCGAGTCCGCATCGACCGG
ATCGGAAAACCTCTCGAGAAAGGCGTCTAACCAGTCACAGTCGCAAGGTAGGCTGAGCACCGTGGCGGGC
GGCAGCGGGTGGCGGTCGGGGTTGTTTCTGGCGGAGGTGCTGCTGATGATGTAATTAAAGTAGGCGGTCT
TGAGACGGCGGATGGTCGAGGTGAGGTGTGGCAGGCTTGAGATCCAGCTGTTGGGGTGAGTACTCCCTCT
CAAAAGCGGGCATTACTTCTGCGCTAAGATTGTCAGTTTCCAAAAACGAGGAGGATTTGATATTCACCTG
GCCCGATCTGGCCATACACTTGAGTGACAATGACATCCACTTTGCCTTTCTCTCCACAGGTGTCCACTCC
CAGGTCCAAGTTTGCCACCATGGAGTTTCAGACCCAGGTACTCATGTCCCTGCTGCTCTGCATGTCTGGT
GCGGCCGCCAAGCCCAGCCTGGAAATCGACGCCAACGACATCCAGTGCGACATCTGCATGGGCGTGGTGT
CCCTGGGCAAGCTGTTCCTGGTGTCCCCCATCATGGACAGCATCAAGAAAATGCTGGTGGAAAAGCTGTG
CACCCTGCCCGGCATCATGCGGCGGAGATGCATGCACTGGGGCTACGACCAGATCGACGAGATGGTGGTG
CACTTCCTGAAGCAGAAGTCCAGCAAGCCCTGCAAGTACTTCCTGCTGTGCAGCACCAACACCAGCCAGG
GCGCGCCGTCGACCTCCATCACGGCCTATAAGAGTGAGGGGGAGTCAGCGGAGTTCTCCTTCCCACTCAA
CCTTGGAGAGGAAAGCCTGCAGGGAGAGTTGAGATGGAAGGCAGAGAAGGCTCCTTCTTCCCAGTCCTGG
ATCACCTTCTCCCTAAAGAACCAAAAGGTGTCTGTGCAGAAGTCTACTAGCAACCCCAAGTTCCAGCTGT
CCGAAACGCTCCCACTCACCCTTCAGATACCCCAGGTCTCCCTTCAGTTTGCTGGTTCTGGCAACCTGAC
CCTGACTCTGGACAGAGGGATACTGTATCAGGAAGTGAACCTGGTGGTGATGAAAGTGACTCAGCCCGAC
AGCAACACTTTGACCTGTGAGGTGATGGGACCCACCTCACCCAAGATGAGACTGATCTTGAAGCAGGAGA
ATCAGGAGGCCAGGGTCTCCAGGCAGGAGAAAGTGATTCAAGTGCAGGCCCCTGAAGCAGGGGTGTGGCA
ATGTCTACTGAGTGAAGGTGAAGAGGTCAAGATGGACTCCAAGATCCAGGTTTTATCCAAAGGGTTGAAT
TCCGGCAGCCTGCACCACATCCTGGACGCCCAGAAGATGCTGTGGAACCACAGGGACAGGAACCTGCCTC
CTCTGGCCCCTCTGGGCCCCCACCACCATCACCACCATTGAGTCTAGACACGTGATTAATTAAGGATCCC
CCGACCTCGACCTCTGGCTAATAAAGGAAATTTATTTTCATTGCAATAGTGTGTTGGAATTTTTTGTGTC
TCTCACTCGGAAGGACATATGGGAGGGCAAATCATTTGGTCGAGATCCCTCGGAGATCTCTAGCTAGAGG
ATCGATCCCCGCCCCGGACGAACTAAACCTGACTACGACATCTCTGCCCCTTCTTCGCGGGGCAGTGCAT
GTAATCCCTTCAGTTGGTTGGTACAACTTGCCAACTGGGCCCTGTTCCACATGTGACACGGGGGGGGACC
AAACACAAAGGGGTTCTCTGACTGTAGTTGACATCCTTATAAATGGATGTGCACATTTGCCAACACTGAG
TGGCTTTCATCCTGGAGCAGACTTTGCAGTCTGTGGACTGCAACACAACATTGCCTTTATGTGTAACTCT
TGGCTGAAGCTCTTACACCAATGCTGGGGGACATGTACCTCCCAGGGGCCCAGGAAGACTACGGGAGGCT
ACACCAACGTCAATCAGAGGGGCCTGTGTAGCTACCGATAAGCGGACCCTCAAGAGGGCATTAGCAATAG
TGTTTATAAGGCCCCCTTGTTAACCCTAAACGGGTAGCATATGCTTCCCGGGTAGTAGTATATACTATCC
AGACTAACCCTAATTCAATAGCATATGTTACCCAACGGGAAGCATATGCTATCGAATTAGGGTTAGTAAA
AGGGTCCTAAGGAACAGCGATATCTCCCACCCCATGAGCTGTCACGGTTTTATTTACATGGGGTCAGGAT
TCCACGAGGGTAGTGAACCATTTTAGTCACAAGGGCAGTGGCTGAAGATCAAGGAGCGGGCAGTGAACTC
TCCTGAATCTTCGCCTGCTTCTTCATTCTCCTTCGTTTAGCTAATAGAATAACTGCTGAGTTGTGAACAG
TAAGGTGTATGTGAGGTGCTCGAAAACAAGGTTTCAGGTGACGCCCCCAGAATAAAATTTGGACGGGGGG
TTCAGTGGTGGCATTGTGCTATGACACCAATATAACCCTCACAAACCCCTTGGGCAATAAATACTAGTGT
AGGAATGAAACATTCTGAATATCTTTAACAATAGAAATCCATGGGGTGGGGACAAGCCGTAAAGACTGGA
TGTCCATCTCACACGAATTTATGGCTATGGGCAACACATAATCCTAGTGCAATATGATACTGGGGTTATT
AAGATGTGTCCCAGGCAGGGACCAAGACAGGTGAACCATGTTGTTACACTCTATTTGTAACAAGGGGAAA
GAGAGTGGACGCCGACAGCAGCGGACTCCACTGGTTGTCTCTAACACCCCCGAAAATTAAACGGGGCTCC
ACGCCAATGGGGCCCATAAACAAAGACAAGTGGCCACTCTTTTTTTTGAAATTGTGGAGTGGGGGCACGC
GTCAGCCCCCACACGCCGCCCTGCGGTTTTGGACTGTAAAATAAGGGTGTAATAACTTGGCTGATTGTAA
CCCCGCTAACCACTGCGGTCAAACCACTTGCCCACAAAACCACTAATGGCACCCCGGGGAATACCTGCAT
AAGTAGGTGGGCGGGCCAAGATAGGGGCGCGATTGCTGCGATCTGGAGGACAAATTACACACACTTGCGC
CTGAGCGCCAAGCACAGGGTTGTTGGTCCTCATATTCACGAGGTCGCTGAGAGCACGGTGGGCTAATGTT
GCCATGGGTAGCATATACTACCCAAATATCTGGATAGCATATGCTATCCTAATCTATATCTGGGTAGCAT
AGGCTATCCTAATCTATATCTGGGTAGCATATGCTATCCTAATCTATATCTGGGTAGTATATGCTATCCT
AATTTATATCTGGGTAGCATAGGCTATCCTAATCTATATCTGGGTAGCATATGCTATCCTAATCTATATC
TGGGTAGTATATGCTATCCTAATCTGTATCCGGGTAGCATATGCTATCCTAATAGAGATTAGGGTAGTAT
ATGCTATCCTAATTTATATCTGGGTAGCATATACTACCCAAATATCTGGATAGCATATGCTATCCTAATC
TATATCTGGGTAGCATATGCTATCCTAATCTATATCTGGGTAGCATAGGCTATCCTAATCTATATCTGGG
TAGCATATGCTATCCTAATCTATATCTGGGTAGTATATGCTATCCTAATTTATATCTGGGTAGCATAGGC
TATCCTAATCTATATCTGGGTAGCATATGCTATCCTAATCTATATCTGGGTAGTATATGCTATCCTAATC
TGTATCCGGGTAGCATATGCTATCCTCATGATAAGCTGTCAAACATGAGAATTTTCTTGAAGACGAAAGG
GCCTCGTGATACGCCTATTTTTATAGGTTAATGTCATGATAATAATGGTTTCTTAGACGTCAGGTGGCAC
TTTTCGGGGAAATGTGCGCGGAACCCCTATTTGTTTATTTTTCTAAATACATTCAAATATGTATCCGCTC
ATGAGACAATAACCCTGATAAATGCTTCAATAATATTGAAAAAGGAAGAGTATGAGTATTCAACATTTCC
GTGTCGCCCTTATTCCCTTTTTTGCGGCATTTTGCCTTCCTGTTTTTGCTCACCCAGAAACGCTGGTGAA
AGTAAAAGATGCTGAAGATCAGTTGGGTGCACGAGTGGGTTACATCGAACTGGATCTCAACAGCGGTAAG
ATCCTTGAGAGTTTTCGCCCCGAAGAACGTTTTCCAATGATGAGCACTTTTAAAGTTCTGCTATGTGGCG
CGGTATTATCCCGTGTTGACGCCGGGCAAGAGCAACTCGGTCGCCGCATACACTATTCTCAGAATGACTT
GGTTGAGTACTCACCAGTCACAGAAAAGCATCTTACGGATGGCATGACAGTAAGAGAATTATGCAGTGCT
GCCATAACCATGAGTGATAACACTGCGGCCAACTTACTTCTGACAACGATCGGAGGACCGAAGGAGCTAA
CCGCTTTTTTGCACAACATGGGGGATCATGTAACTCGCCTTGATCGTTGGGAACCGGAGCTGAATGAAGC
CATACCAAACGACGAGCGTGACACCACGATGCCTGCAGCAATGGCAACAACGTTGCGCAAACTATTAACT
GGCGAACTACTTACTCTAGCTTCCCGGCAACAATTAATAGACTGGATGGAGGCGGATAAAGTTGCAGGAC
CACTTCTGCGCTCGGCCCTTCCGGCTGGCTGGTTTATTGCTGATAAATCTGGAGCCGGTGAGCGTGGGTC
TCGCGGTATCATTGCAGCACTGGGGCCAGATGGTAAGCCCTCCCGTATCGTAGTTATCTACACGACGGGG
AGTCAGGCAACTATGGATGAACGAAATAGACAGATCGCTGAGATAGGTGCCTCACTGATTAAGCATTGGT
AACTGTCAGACCAAGTTTACTCATATATACTTTAGATTGATTTAAAACTTCATTTTTAATTTAAAAGGAT
CTAGGTGAAGATCCTTTTTGATAATCTCATGACCAAAATCCCTTAACGTGAGTTTTCGTTCCACTGAGCG
TCAGACCCCGTAGAAAAGATCAAAGGATCTTCTTGAGATCCTTTTTTTCTGCGCGTAATCTGCTGCTTGC
AAACAAAAAAACCACCGCTACCAGCGGTGGTTTGTTTGCCGGATCAAGAGCTACCAACTCTTTTTCCGAA
GGTAACTGGCTTCAGCAGAGCGCAGATACCAAATACTGTTCTTCTAGTGTAGCCGTAGTTAGGCCACCAC
TTCAAGAACTCTGTAGCACCGCCTACATACCTCGCTCTGCTAATCCTGTTACCAGTGGCTGCTGCCAGTG
GCGATAAGTCGTGTCTTACCGGGTTGGACTCAAGACGATAGTTACCGGATAAGGCGCAGCGGTCGGGCTG
AACGGGGGGTTCGTGCACACAGCCCAGCTTGGAGCGAACGACCTACACCGAACTGAGATACCTACAGCGT
GAGCTATGAGAAAGCGCCACGCTTCCCGAAGGGAGAAAGGCGGACAGGTATCCGGTAAGCGGCAGGGTCG
GAACAGGAGAGCGCACGAGGGAGCTTCCAGGGGGAAACGCCTGGTATCTTTATAGTCCTGTCGGGTTTCG
CCACCTCTGACTTGAGCGTCGATTTTTGTGATGCTCGTCAGGGGGGCGGAGCCTATGGAAAAACGCCAGC
AACGCGGCCTTTTTACGGTTCCTGGCCTTTTGCTGGCCTTTTGCTCACATGTTCTTTCCTGCGTTATCCC
CTGATTCTGTGGATAACCGTATTACCGCCTTTGAGTGAGCTGATACCGCTCGCCGCAGCCGAACGACCGA
GCGCAGCGAGTCAGTGAGCGAGGAAGCGGAAGAGCGCCCAATACGCAAACCGCCTCTCCCCGCGCGTTGG
CCGATTCATTAATGCAGCTGGCACGACAGGTTTCCCGACTGGAAAGCGGGCAGTGAGCGCAACGCAATTA
ATGTGAGTTAGCTCACTCATTAGGCACCCCAGGCTTTACACTTTATGCTTCCGGCTCGTATGTTGTGTGG
AATTGTGAGCGGATAACAATTTCACACAGGAAACAGCTATGACCATGATTACGCCAAGCTCTAGCTAGAG
GTCGACCAATTCTCATGTTTGACAGCTTATCATCGCAGATCCGGGCAACGTTGTTGCCATTGCTGCAGGC
GCAGAACTGGTAGGTATGGAAGATCTATACATTGAATCAATATTGGCAATTAGCCATATTAGTCATTGGT
TATATAGCATAAATCAATATTGGCTATTGGCCATTGCATACGTTGTATCTATATCATAATATGTACATTT
ATATTGGCTCATGTCCAATATGACCGC
